>Addgene plasmid #46043 | pNMHCII-C2-GFP | depositor partial sequence | sequence record 64833 | the entire insert region
GTCGACGGTATCGATGCCGCCACCATGGCTGCAGTGACCATGTCCGTGTCTGGGAGGAAGGTAGCCTCCA
GGCCAGGCCCGGTGCCTGAGGCAGCCCAATCGTTCCTCTACGCGCCCCGGACGCCAAATGTAGGTGGCCC
TGGAGGGCCACAGGTGGAGTGGACAGCCCGGCGCATGGTGTGGGTGCCCTCGGAACTGCATGGGTTCGAG
GCAGCAGCCCTGCGGGATGAAGGGGAGGAGGAGGCAGAAGTGGAGCTGGCGGAGAGTGGGCGCCGCCTGC
GGCTGCCCAGGGACCAGATCCAGCGCATGAACCCACCCAAGTTCAGCAAGGCAGAAGATATGGCTGAGCT
CACCTGCCTCAACGAGGCCTCGGTCCTGCACAACCTGCGAGAACGCTACTACTCCGGGCTCATTTATACC
TACTCTGGCCTCTTCTGTGTGGTCATTAACCCATACAAGCAGCTGCCCATCTACACGGAGGCCATTGTTG
AAATGTACCGGGGCAAGAAGCGCCATGAGGTGCCACCTCACGTGTATGCTGTGACGGAGGGCGCGTACCG
CAGCATGCTTCAGGATCGTGAGGATCAATCCATTCTCTGCACGGGAGAGTCTGGCGCTGGGAAGACGGAG
AACACCAAGAAGGTCATCCAGTACCTGGCCCATGTGGCATCATCTCCAAAGGGCAGGAAGGAGCCTGGTG
TCCCTGGGGAGCTAGAGCGTCAGCTTCTTCAAGCCAACCCCATCCTAGAGGCCTTTGGCAATGCCAAGAC
AGTGAAGAACGACAACTCTTCCCGATTTGGCAAATTCATCCGCATCAACTTTGATATTGCTGGCTACATC
GTGGGAGCAAACATCGAGACCTATCTGTTGGAGAAGTCCCGGGCCATCAGACAGGCCAAGGATGAATGCA
GCTTCCATATCTTCTACCAGCTGCTAGGGGGCGCTGGGGAGCAGCTAAAAGCTGACCTCCTTCTGGAGCC
CTGTTCCCATTATCGCTTCCTGACCAATGGGCCCTCATCGTCCCCGGGCCAGGAGCGTGAGTTATTCCAG
GAGACCCTGGAGTCCCTGCGTGTGCTGGGCCTCCTCCCAGAAGAGATCACTGCCATGCTGCGCACTGTCT
CTGCTGTCCTCCAGTTTGGCAACATTGTCCTGAAGAAAGAGCGCAATACGGACCAAGCCACCATGCCTGA
CAACACAGCTGCCCAGAAGCTTTGCCGCCTCTTGGGACTCGGAGTGACCGACTTCTCCAGAGCCCTTCTC
ACACCCCGCATCAAAGTGGGCCGAGATTATGTTCAGAAAGCACAAACCAAGGAGCAGGCTGACTTTGCGC
TGGAGGCTCTGGCCAAAGCTACCTATGAGCGCCTGTTCCGCTGGCTGGTTCTGCGGCTCAACCGTGCCCT
GGACAGAAGCCCGCGGCAGGGTGCCTCCTTCCTGGGCATCCTGGACATCGCGGGCTTTGAGATCTTCCAG
CTGAACTCCTTCGAGCAGCTGTGCATCAACTACACCAACGAGAAGCTACAGCAGCTATTCAACCACACCA
TGTTCGTGCTGGAGCAGGAGGAGTACCAGCGAGAGGGCATCCCCTGGACCTTCCTAGACTTCGGGTTGGA
CCTGCAACCTTGCATCGACCTCATTGAGCGTCCGGCCAACCCTCCAGGTCTCCTGGCCCTGCTGGACGAG
GAGTGCTGGTTCCCCAAGGCCACGGACAAGTCTTTTGTGGAGAAGGTCGCCCAGGAGCAGGGCAGCCACC
CCAAATTCCAGCGCCCCAGGAACCTGCGAGATCAGGCCGACTTCAGCGTCCTGCACTACGCCGGCAAGGT
TGACTACAAAGCCAGTGAGTGGCTGATGAAGAACATGGACCCACTGAATGACAATGTGGCCGCCTTGCTT
CACCAGAGCACGGATCGTCTCACAGCTGAGATCTGGAAGGATGAACAAGGGGGTCTCCAACAGTTCACTT
TACTTGGCTCCTTCCCATCGCCGTCCCCTGGACCTGCAGGGAGACTCGGCTCTGGCGCTTCTCCTCCAGG
GGTTGGGTCTCTCTGTGCACCCACGGTGGAGGGCATCGTGGGGCTGGAGCAAGTAAGCAGCCTTGGAGAT
GGCCCACCGGGAGGCCGCCCCCGCCGTGGAATGTTCCGGACTGTGGGGCAGCTCTACAAAGAATCCCTGA
GCCGCCTCATGGCCACGCTCAGCAACACCAACCCTAGTTTTGTCCGCTGCATCGTTCCCAATCATGAGAA
GAGGGCTGGAAAGCTGGAGCCGCGCCTGGTGCTGGACCAACTCCGTTGTAACGGGGTCCTCGAGGGTATA
CGCATCTGTCGCCAAGGCTTCCCCAACCGCATCCTCTTCCAGGAGTTCCGACAGCGCTATGAAATCCTCA
CCCCGAACGCTATTCCCAAGGGCTTCATGGACGGCAAACAGGCCTGTGAGAAGATGATCCAGGCCCTGGA
GCTAGACCCCAACCTGTACCGTGTTGGCCAAAGCAAGATCTTCTTCCGGGCAGGGGTCCTGGCCCAGCTG
GAGGAGGAGCGGGACCTGAAAGTCACCGACATCATAGTGTCTTTCCAGGCAGCGGCACGGGGCTACCTGG
CCCGTAGGGCTTTCCAGAGACGGCAGCAGCAGCAGAGTGCTCTGAGGGTGATGCAGAGAAACTGTGCTGC
CTACCTCAAGCTCAGGAACTGGCAGTGGTGGAGGCTGTTCATCAAGGTGAAGCCCCTGCTGCAGGTGACA
CGGCAGGATGAGGTGCTGCAGGCGCGCGCCCAGGAGCTGCAGAAAGTTCAGGAGCTGCAGCAGCAGAGCG
CTCGTGAAGTGGGGGAACTGCAGGGTCGAGTGGCACAGCTAGAGGAGGAGCGCACGCGCCTGGCTGAGCA
GCTTCGAGCAGAAGCCGAGCTCTGCTCTGAGGCCGAGGAGACGCGGGCGCGACTGGCTGCCCGGAAGCAG
GAGCTGGAGCTGGTGGTGACAGAGCTGGAGGCACGAGTGGGCGAGGAAGAAGAGTGCAGCCGGCAGCTGC
AGAGTGAGAAGAAGAGGCTGCAGCAGCATATCCAGGAGCTAGAGAGCCACCTGGAAGCTGAGGAGGGTGC
CCGGCAGAAGCTACAGCTGGAGAAGGTGACCACAGAGGCCAAGATGAAGAAATTTGAGGAGGACCTGCTG
CTCCTGGAGGACCAGAATTCCAAGCTGAGCAAGGAGCGGAGGCTGCTGGAGGAGCGGCTGGCTGAGTTCT
CCTCACAGGCAGCAGAAGAGGAAGAGAAAGTCAAAAGTCTCAACAAGCTGAGGCTCAAATATGAAGCCAC
AATCTCAGACATGGAAGACCGGCTGAAGAAGGAGGAGAAGGGACGCCAGGAACTAGAGAAGCTGAAGCGA
CGGCTGGACGGGGAGAGCTCAGAGCTTCAGGAGCAGATGGTGGAGCAGAAGCAGAGGGCAGAGGAACTGC
TCGCACAGCTGGGCCGCAAGGAGGATGAGCTGCAGGCCGCCCTGCTCAGGGCAGAGGAAGAGGGTGGTGC
CCGTGCCCAGTTGCTCAAGTCCCTGCGAGAGGCACAGGCTGGCCTTGCTGAGGCTCAGGAGGACCTGGAA
GCTGAGCGGGTAGCCAGGGCCAAGGCGGAGAAGCAGCGCCGGGACCTGGGCGAGGAGTTGGAGGCCCTAC
GTGGGGAGCTCGAGGACACTCTGGATTCCACCAACGCCCAGCAGGAGCTGCGGTCCAAGAGGGAGCAGGA
GGTGACAGAGCTGAAGAAAGCATTGGAAGAGGAGTCCCGTGCCCATGAGGTGTCCATGCAGGAGCTGAGA
CAGAGGCATAGCCAGGCACTGGTGGAGATGGCCGAGCAGTTGGAGCAAGCCCGGAGGGGCAAAGGTGTGT
GGGAGAAGACTCGGCTATCCCTGGAGGCTGAGGTGTCCGAGCTGAAGGCCGAGCTGAGCAGCCTGCAGAC
CTCGAGACAGGAGGGTGAGCAGAAGAGGCGCCGCCTGGAGTCCCAGCTACAGGAGGTCCAGGGCCGATCC
AGTGATTCGGAGCGGGCTCGGTCTGAGGCTGCTGAGAAGCTGCAGAGAGCCCAGGCGGAACTTGAGAGCG
TGTCCACAGCCCTGAGTGAGGCGGAGTCCAAAGCCATCAGGCTGGGCAAGGAGCTGAGCAGTGCAGAGTC
CCAGCTGCATGACACCCAGGAACTGCTTCAGGAGGAGACCAGGGCAAAGCTGGCCTTGGGGTCCCGTGTG
CGTGCCCTAGAGGCCGAGGCGGCGGGGCTTCGGGAGCAGATGGAAGAGGAGGTGGTTGCCAGGGAACGGG
CTGGCCGGGAGCTGCAGAGCACGCAGGCCCAGCTCTCTGAATGGCGGCGCCGCCAGGAAGAAGAGGCTGC
GGTGCTGGAGGCTGGGGAGGAGGCTCGGCGCCGTGCAGCCCGGGAGGCAGAGACCCTGACCCAGCGCCTG
GCAGAAAAGACTGAGGCTGTAGAACGACTGGAGCGAGCCCGGCGCCGACTGCAGCAGGAGTTGGACGATG
CCACTGTGGATCTGGGGCAGCAGAAGCAGCTCCTGAGCACACTGGAGAAGAAGCAGCGGAAATTTGACCA
GCTCCTGGCAGAGGAGAAGGCTGCAGTTCTACGGGCTGTGGAAGACCGTGAACGGATAGAGGCCGAAGGC
CGGGAGCGAGAGGCCCGGGCCCTGTCGCTGACCCGGGCCCTGGAAGAGGAGCAGGAGGCCCGGGAGGAGC
TGGAGAGGCAGAACCGTGCTCTGAGGGCTGAGCTGGAAGCACTGCTGAGCAGCAAGGATGACGTGGGCAA
GAACGTGCACGAGCTGGAGCGAGCCCGTAAGGCGGCTGAACAGGCAGCCAGTGACCTGCGGACACAGGTG
ACAGAATTGGAGGATGAGCTGACAGCCGCAGAGGATGCCAAGCTGCGCCTGGAGGTGACTGTGCAGGCTC
TGAAGGCTCAACATGAACGCGACCTGCAGGGCCGCGATGATGCCGGTGAGGAGAGGCGGAGGCAGCTGGC
CAAGCAGCTAAGAGACGCAGAGGTAGAGCGCGATGAGGAACGGAAGCAGAGGGCACTGGCTATGGCTGCC
CGCAAGAAGCTGGAGCTGGAACTGGAGGAGTTGAAGGCGCAGACATCTGCTGCTGGGCAGGGCAAGGAAG
AGGCAGTGAAGCAGCTGAAGAAGATGCAGGTCCAGATGAAGGAGCTGTGGCGGGAGGTAGAGGAGACGCG
TAGCTCCCGCGACGAGATGTTTACCCTGAGCAGGGAAAATGAGAAGAAGCTCAAGGGGCTGGAAGCTGAG
GTGCTGCGTCTGCAAGAGGAACTTGCTGCCTCAGACCGAGCCCGGAGGCAGGCCCAGCAAGACAGAGACG
AGATGGCAGAGGAGGTGGCCAGTGGCAATCTTAGCAAGGCAGCCACCCTGGAGGAAAAACGGCAGCTGGA
GGGGCGACTGAGCCAGTTGGAAGAGGAGCTGGAGGAAGAACAGAACAACTCGGAGCTGCTCAAGGACCAT
TACCGAAAGCTAGTGCTACAGGTCGAGTCCCTCACCACAGAACTGTCTGCCGAACGAAGTTTCTCAGCCA
AGGCCGAGAGTGGACGGCAGCAGCTGGAGCGGCAGATCCAGGAACTGCGGGCCCGCTTGGGTGAAGAGGA
TGCTGGAGCCCGAGCCAGGCAGAAAATGCTGATCGCTGCTCTGGAGTCTAAACTGGCCCAGGCAGAGGAG
CAGCTGGAGCAGGAGAGCAGGGAGCGCATCCTCTCTGGCAAGCTGGTACGCAGAGCTGAGAAGCGGCTGA
AGGAGGTAGTTCTTCAGGTGGATGAAGAGCGCAGGGTGGCTGACCAGGTCCGGGACCAGCTGGAGAAAAG
CAACCTCCGGCTGAAGCAGCTCAAGAGGCAGCTGGAGGAGGCAGAGGAGGAGGCATCTCGGGCACAGGCT
GGTCGGAGGCGGCTGCAGCGGGAGCTGGAGGACGTCACTGAGTCTGCAGAATCCATGAACCGGGAGGTGA
CCACGCTGAGGAACAGGCTCCGGCGTGGCCCACTTACATTCACCACACGGACTGTGCGCCAGGTGTTCCG
GCTGGAAGAGGGCGTGGCTTCTGACGAGGAAGAGGCTGAAGGAGCTGAACCTGGCTCTGCACCAGGCCAG
GAGCCGGAGGCTCCGCCCCCTGCCACACCCCAAGGATCC
