>Addgene plasmid #46043 | pNMHCII-C2-GFP | addgene partial sequence | sequence record 67077 | EGFP-N 5'-CGTCGCCGTCCAGCTCGACCAG-3'
ACCATGGTGGCGATGGATCCTTGGGGTGTGGCAGGGGGCGGAGCCTCCGGCTCCTGGCCTGGTGCAGAGC
CAGGTTCAGCTCCTTCAGCCTCTTCCTCGTCAGAAGCCACGCCCTCTTCCAGCCGGAACACCTGGCGCAC
AGTCCGTGTGGTGAATGTAAGTGGGCCACGCCGGAGCCTGTTCCTCAGCGTGGTCACCTCCCGGTTCATG
GATTCTGCAGACTCAGTGACGTCCTCCAGCTCCCGCTGCAGCCGCCTCCGACCAGCCTGTGCCCGAGATG
CCTCCTCCTCTGCCTCCTCCAGCTGCCTCTTGAGCTGCTTCAGCCGGAGGTTGCTTTTCTCCAGCTGGTC
CCGGACCTGGTCAGCCACCCTGCGCTCTTCATCCACCTGAAGAACTACCTCCTTCAGCCGCTTCTCAGCT
CTGCGTACCAGCTTGCCAGAGAGGATGCGCTCCCTGCTCTCCTGCTCCAGCTGCTCCTCTGCCTGGGCCA
GTTTAGACTCCAGAGCAGCGATCAGCATTTTCTGCCTGGCTCGGGCTCCAGCATCCTCTTCACCCAAGCG
GGCCCGCAGTTCCTGGATCTGCCGCTCCAGCTGCTGCCGTCCACTCTCGGCCTTGGCTGAGAAACTTCGT
TCGGCAGACAGTTCTGTGGTGAGGGACTCGACCTGTAGCACTAGCTTTCGGTAATGGTCCTTGAGCAGCT
CCGAGTTGTTCTGTTCTTCCTCCAGCTCCTCTTCCAACTGGCTCAGTCGCCCCTCCAGCTGCCGTTTTTC
CTCCAGGGTGGCTGCCTTGCTAAGATTGCCACTGGCCAC
