>Addgene plasmid #46043 | pNMHCII-C2-GFP | addgene partial sequence | sequence record 67875 | CMV-F 5'-CGCAAATGGGCGGTAGGCGTG-3'
GTGAACCGTCAGATCCGCTAGCGCTACCGGACTCAGATCTCGAGCTCAAGCTTCGAATTCTGCAGTCGAC
GGTATCGATGCCGCCACCATGGCTGCAGTGACCATGTCCGTGTCTGGGAGGAAGGTAGCCTCCAGGCCAG
GCCCGGTGCCTGAGGCAGCCCAATCGTTCCTCTACGCGCCCCGGACGCCAAATGTAGGTGGCCCTGGAGG
GCCACAGGTGGAGTGGACAGCCCGGCGCATGGTGTGGGTGCCCTCGGAACTGCATGGGTTCGAGGCAGCA
GCCCTGCGGGATGAAGGGGAGGAGGAGGCAGAAGTGGAGCTGGCGGAGAGTGGGCGCCGCCTGCGGCTGC
CCAGGGACCAGATCCAGCGCATGAACCCACCCAAGTTCAGCAAGGCAGAAGATATGGCTGAGCTCACCTG
CCTCAACGAGGCCTCGGTCCTGCACAACCTGCGAGAACGCTACTACTCCGGGCTCATTTATACCTACTCT
GGCCTCTTCTGTGTGGTCATTAACCCATACAAGCAGCTGCCCATCTACACGGAGGCCATTGTTGAAATGT
ACCGGGGCAAGAAGCGCCATGAGGTGCCACCTCACGTGTATGCTGTGACGGAGGGCGCGTACCGCAGCAT
GCTTCAGGATCGTGAGGATCAATCCATTCTCTGCACGGGAGAGTCTGGCGCTGGGAAGACGGAGAACACC
AAGAAGGTCATCCAGTACCTGGCCCATGTGGCATCATCTCCAAAGGGCAGGAAGGAGCCTGGTGTCCCTG
GGGAGCTAGAGCGTCAGCTTCTTCAAGCCAACCCCATCCTAGAGGCCTTTGGCAATGCCAA
