>Addgene plasmid #46043 | pNMHCII-C2-GFP | addgene partial sequence | sequence record 67876 | mNMHCII-C-R1 5'-AGCTTTCCAGCCCTCTTCTC-3'
GGGTTGGTGTTGCTGAGCGTGGCCATGAGGCGGCTCAGGGATTCTTTGTAGAGCTGCCCCACAGTCCGGA
ACATTCCACGGCGGGGGCGGCCTCCCGGTGGGCCATCTCCAAGGCTGCTTACTTGCTCCAGCCCCACGAT
GCCCTCCACCGTGGGTGCACAGAGAGACCCAACCCCTGGAGGAGAAGCGCCAGAGCCGAGTCTCCCTGCA
GGTCCAGGGGACGGCGATGGGAAGGAGCCAAGTAAAGTGAACTGTTGGAGACCCCCTTGTTCATCCTTCC
AGATCTCAGCTGTGAGACGATCCGTGCTCTGGTGAAGCAAGGCGGCCACATTGTCATTCAGTGGGTCCAT
GTTCTTCATCAGCCACTCACTGGCTTTGTAGTCAACCTTGCCGGCGTAGTGCAGGACGCTGAAGTCGGCC
TGATCTCGCAGGTTCCTGGGGCGCTGGAATTTGGGGTGGCTGCCCTGCTCCTGGGCGACCTTCTCCACAA
AAGACTTGTCCGTGGCCTTGGGGAACCAGCACTCCTCGTCCAGCAGGGCCAGGAGACCTGGAGGGTTGGC
CGGACGCTCAATGAGGTCGATGCAAGGTTGCAGGTCCAACCCGAAGTCTAGGAAGGTCCAGGGGATGCCC
TCTCGCTGGTACTCCTCCTGCTCCAGCACGAACATGGTGTGGTTGAATAGCTGCTGTAGCTTCTCGTTGG
TGTAGTTGATGCACAGCTGCTCGAAGGAGTTCAGCTGGAAGATCTCAAAGCCCGCGATGTCCAGGATGCC
CAGGAAGGAGGCACCCTGCCGCGGGCTTCTGTCCAGGGCACGGTTGAGCCGCAGAACCAGCCAGCGGAAC
AGGCGCTCATAGGTAGCTTTGGC
