[The description below was written by a language model from this plasmid's Addgene catalogue record.]
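Description:
pNMHCII-C2-GFP is a mammalian expression plasmid built on the commercial pEGFP-N3 backbone, with a total size of about 10.8 kb. It is maintained in E. coli as a high-copy plasmid under kanamycin selection. No feature table accompanies the record, so other backbone elements, such as the replication origin or any mammalian selection cassette, are not itemised.

The payload is the mouse nonmuscle myosin heavy chain II-C (Myh14) coding sequence in its alternatively spliced C2 isoform, an insert of roughly 6.1 kb placed between the SalI and BamHI sites of the polylinker, both of which remain intact. Transcription is driven by the CMV immediate early promoter, which gives strong constitutive expression in most transfected mammalian cell types. Because the insert sits upstream of the backbone's fluorescent protein coding region, the heavy chain is produced as a fusion carrying GFP at its C terminus, that is, at the tail end of the myosin rather than at the motor domain.

The construct lets the C2 isoform be expressed ectopically in cultured cells and followed by fluorescence, for example to examine its localisation and incorporation into filaments, or to detect or recover the fusion protein through the GFP tag. The associated publication concerns an alternatively spliced nonmuscle myosin II-C isoform whose activity is not regulated by myosin light chain phosphorylation. The plasmid therefore suits studies comparing the behaviour and regulation of this splice variant with other nonmuscle myosin II forms.
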