Addgene plasmid #46043: pNMHCII-C2-GFP
Depositing lab: Robert Adelstein. Depositing organization: National Heart, Lung, and Blood Institute (NHLBI). Publication: An alternatively spliced isoform of non-muscle myosin II-C is not regulated by myosin light chain phosphorylation. Jana SS, Kim KY, Mao J, Kawamoto S, Sellers JR, Adelstein RS. J Biol Chem. 2009 Apr 24;284(17):11563-71. doi: 10.1074/jbc.M806574200. Epub 2009 Feb 23. PubMed 19240025.
Backbone
  Vector backbone: pEGFP-N3
  Backbone manufacturer: Clontech
  Backbone size w/o insert (bp): 4700
  Total vector size (bp): 10800
  Vector type: Mammalian Expression
Growth in bacteria
  Bacterial resistance: Kanamycin, 50 μg/mL
  Growth temperature: 37°C
  Growth strain: DH5alpha
  Copy number: High Copy
Gene/Insert
  Gene/Insert name: nonmuscle myosin heavy chain II-C, isoform C2 (alt names: NMHCII-C, isoform C2; Myh14, isoform C2)
  Species: M. musculus (mouse)
  Insert size (bp): 6129
  GenBank ID: EF602040 NM_001271538
  Entrez Gene: Myh14 (a.k.a. 2400004E04Rik, II-C, NHMCII, NMHC II-C)
  Promoter: CMV immediate early
  Tag / fusion protein: GFP (C terminal on backbone)
  Cloning method: Restriction Enzyme; 5′ cloning site SalI (not destroyed); 3′ cloning site BamHI (not destroyed)
  Sequencing primers: 5′ CMV-for: CGCAAATGGGCGGTAGGCGTG; 3′ EGFP-N: CGTCGCCGTCCAGCTCGACCAG
Terms and licenses: Academic/Nonprofit Terms; Industry Terms: Not Available to Industry
How to cite: pNMHCII-C2-GFP was a gift from Robert Adelstein (Addgene plasmid # 46043 ; http://n2t.net/addgene:46043 ; RRID:Addgene_46043)
